>Addgene plasmid #32682 | pLKO.DEST.puro | depositor full sequence | sequence record 100376 | pLKO.DEST.puro sequence 8886 bps
TCGAGACAAATGGCAGTATTCATCCACAATTTTAAAAGAAAAGGGGGGATTGGGGGGTACAGTGCAGGGG
AAAGAATAGTAGACATAATAGCAACAGACATACAAACTAAAGAATTACAAAAACAAATTACAAAAATTCA
AAATTTTCGGGTTTATTACAGGGACAGCAGAGATCCAGTTTGGCCGCGGCTCGAGGGGGTTGGGGTTGCG
CCTTTTCCAAGGCAGCCCTGGGTTTGCGCAGGGACGCGGCTGCTCTGGGCGTGGTTCCGGGAAACGCAGC
GGCGCCGACCCTGGGTCTCGCACATTCTTCACGTCCGTTCGCAGCGTCACCCGGATCTTCGCCGCTACCC
TTGTGGGCCCCCCGGCGACGCTTCCTGCTCCGCCCCTAAGTCGGGAAGGTTCCTTGCGGTTCGCGGCGTG
CCGGACGTGACAAACGGAAGCCGCACGTCTCACTAGTACCCTCGCAGACGGACAGCGCCAGGGAGCAATG
GCAGCGCGCCGACCGCGATGGGCTGTGGCCAATAGCGGCTGCTCAGCAGGGCGCGCCGAGAGCAGCGGCC
GGGAAGGGGCGGTGCGGGAGGCGGGGTGTGGGGCGGTAGTGTGGGCCCTGTTCCTGCCCGCGCGGTGTTC
CGCATTCTGCAAGCCTCCGGAGCGCACGTCGGCAGTCGGCTCCCTCGTTGACCGAATCACCGACCTCTCT
CCCCAGGGGGATCCACCGGAGCTTACCATGACCGAGTACAAGCCCACGGTGCGCCTCGCCACCCGCGACG
ACGTCCCCAGGGCCGTACGCACCCTCGCCGCCGCGTTCGCCGACTACCCCGCCACGCGCCACACCGTCGA
TCCGGACCGCCACATCGAGCGGGTCACCGAGCTGCAAGAACTCTTCCTCACGCGCGTCGGGCTCGACATC
GGCAAGGTGTGGGTCGCGGACGACGGCGCCGCGGTGGCGGTCTGGACCACGCCGGAGAGCGTCGAAGCGG
GGGCGGTGTTCGCCGAGATCGGCCCGCGCATGGCCGAGTTGAGCGGTTCCCGGCTGGCCGCGCAGCAACA
GATGGAAGGCCTCCTGGCGCCGCACCGGCCCAAGGAGCCCGCGTGGTTCCTGGCCACCGTCGGCGTCTCG
CCCGACCACCAGGGCAAGGGTCTGGGCAGCGCCGTCGTGCTCCCCGGAGTGGAGGCGGCCGAGCGCGCCG
GGGTGCCCGCCTTCCTGGAGACCTCCGCGCCCCGCAACCTCCCCTTCTACGAGCGGCTCGGCTTCACCGT
CACCGCCGACGTCGAGGTGCCCGAAGGACCGCGCACCTGGTGCATGACCCGCAAGCCCGGTGCCTGACGC
CCGCCCCACGACCCGCAGCGCCCGACCGAAAGGAGCGCACGACCCCATGCATCGGTACCTTTAAGACCAA
TGACTTACAAGGCAGCTGTAGATCTTAGCCACTTTTTAAAAGAAAAGGGGGGACTGGAAGGGCTAATTCA
CTCCCAACGAAGACAAGATCTGCTTTTTGCTTGTACTGGGTCTCTCTGGTTAGACCAGATCTGAGCCTGG
GAGCTCTCTGGCTAACTAGGGAACCCACTGCTTAAGCCTCAATAAAGCTTGCCTTGAGTGCTTCAAGTAG
TGTGTGCCCGTCTGTTGTGTGACTCTGGTAACTAGAGATCCCTCAGACCCTTTTAGTCAGTGTGGAAAAT
CTCTAGCAGTAGTAGTTCATGTCATCTTATTATTCAGTATTTATAACTTGCAAAGAAATGAATATCAGAG
AGTGAGAGGAACTTGTTTATTGCAGCTTATAATGGTTACAAATAAAGCAATAGCATCACAAATTTCACAA
ATAAAGCATTTTTTTCACTGCATTCTAGTTGTGGTTTGTCCAAACTCATCAATGTATCTTATCATGTCTG
GCTCTAGCTATCCCGCCCCTAACTCCGCCCATCCCGCCCCTAACTCCGCCCAGTTCCGCCCATTCTCCGC
CCCATGGCTGACTAATTTTTTTTATTTATGCAGAGGCCGAGGCCGCCTCGGCCTCTGAGCTATTCCAGAA
GTAGTGAGGAGGCTTTTTTGGAGGCCTAGGGACGTACCCAATTCGCCCTATAGTGAGTCGTATTACGCGC
GCTCACTGGCCGTCGTTTTACAACGTCGTGACTGGGAAAACCCTGGCGTTACCCAACTTAATCGCCTTGC
AGCACATCCCCCTTTCGCCAGCTGGCGTAATAGCGAAGAGGCCCGCACCGATCGCCCTTCCCAACAGTTG
CGCAGCCTGAATGGCGAATGGG
[124 nt withheld, positions 2263-2386]
C
[91 nt withheld, positions 2388-2478]
A
[49 nt withheld, positions 2480-2528]
CCTTTGACGTTGGAGTCCACGTTCTTT
[37 nt withheld, positions 2556-2592]
ACCCTATCTCGGTCTATTCTTTTGATTTATAAGGGATTTTGCCGATTTCGGCCTATTGGTTAAAAAATGA
GCTGATTTAACAAAAATTTAACGCGAATTTTAACAAAATATTAACGCTTACAATTTAGGTGGCACTTTTC
GGGGAAATGTGCGCGGAACCCCTATTTGTTTATTTTTCTAAATACATTCAAATATGTATCCGCTCATGAG
ACAATAACCCTGATAAATGCTTCAATAATATTGAAAAAGGAAGAGTATGAGTATTCAACATTTCCGTGTC
GCCCTTATTCCCTTTTTTGCGGCATTTTGCCTTCCTGTTTTTGCTCACCCAGAAACGCTGGTGAAAGTAA
AAGATGCTGAAGATCAGTTGGGTGCACGAGTGGGTTACATCGAACTGGATCTCAACAGCGGTAAGATCCT
TGAGAGTTTTCGCCCCGAAGAACGTTTTCCAATGATGAGCACTTTTAAAGTTCTGCTATGTGGCGCGGTA
TTATCCCGTATTGACGCCGGGCAAGAGCAACTCGGTCGCCGCATACACTATTCTCAGAATGACTTGGTTG
AGTACTCACCAGTCACAGAAAAGCATCTTACGGATGGCATGACAGTAAGAGAATTATGCAGTGCTGCCAT
AACCATGAGTGATAACACTGCGGCCAACTTACTTCTGACAACGATCGGAGGACCGAAGGAGCTAACCGCT
TTTTTGCACAACATGGGGGATCATGTAACTCGCCTTGATCGTTGGGAACCGGAGCTGAATGAAGCCATAC
CAAACGACGAGCGTGACACCACGATGCCTGTAGCAATGGCAACAACGTTGCGCAAACTATTAACTGGCGA
ACTACTTACTCTAGCTTCCCGGCAACAATTAATAGACTGGATGGAGGCGGATAAAGTTGCAGGACCACTT
CTGCGCTCGGCCCTTCCGGCTGGCTGGTTTATTGCTGATAAATCTGGAGCCGGTGAGCGTGGGTCTCGCG
GTATCATTGCAGCACTGGGGCCAGATGGTAAGCCCTCCCGTATCGTAGTTATCTACACGACGGGGAGTCA
GGCAACTATGGATGAACGAAATAGACAGATCGCTGAGATAGGTGCCTCACTGATTAAGCATTGGTAACTG
TCAGACCAAGTTTACTCATATATACTTTAGATTGATTTAAAACTTCATTTTTAATTTAAAAGGATCTAGG
TGAAGATCCTTTTTGATAATCTCATGACCAAAATCCCTTAACGTGAGTTTTCGTTCCACTGAGCGTCAGA
CCCCGTAGAAAAGATCAAAGGATCTTCTTGAGATCCTTTTTTTCTGCGCGTAATCTGCTGCTTGCAAACA
AAAAAACCACCGCTACCAGCGGTGGTTTGTTTGCCGGATCAAGAGCTACCAACTCTTTTTCCGAAGGTAA
CTGGCTTCAGCAGAGCGCAGATACCAAATACTGTTCTTCTAGTGTAGCCGTAGTTAGGCCACCACTTCAA
GAACTCTGTAGCACCGCCTACATACCTCGCTCTGCTAATCCTGTTACCAGTGGCTGCTGCCAGTGGCGAT
AAGTCGTGTCTTACCGGGTTGGACTCAAGACGATAGTTACCGGATAAGGCGCAGCGGTCGGGCTGAACGG
GGGGTTCGTGCACACAGCCCAGCTTGGAGCGAACGACCTACACCGAACTGAGATACCTACAGCGTGAGCT
ATGAGAAAGCGCCACGCTTCCCGAAGGGAGAAAGGCGGACAGGTATCCGGTAAGCGGCAGGGTCGGAACA
GGAGAGCGCACGAGGGAGCTTCCAGGGGGAAACGCCTGGTATCTTTATAGTCCTGTCGGGTTTCGCCACC
TCTGACTTGAGCGTCGATTTTTGTGATGCTCGTCAGGGGGGCGGAGCCTATGGAAAAACGCCAGCAACGC
GGCCTTTTTACGGTTCCTGGCCTTTTGCTGGCCTTTTGCTCACATGTTCTTTCCTGCGTTATCCCCTGAT
TCTGTGGATAACCGTATTACCGCCTTTGAGTGAGCTGATACCGCTCGCCGCAGCCGAACGACCGAGCGCA
GCGAGTCAGTGAGCGAGGAAGCGGAAGAGCGCCCTTTGAGTGAGCTGATACCGCTCGCCGCAGCCGAACG
ACCGAGCGCAGCGAGTCAGTGAGCGAGGAAGCGGAAGAGCGCCCAATACGCAAACCGCCTCTCCCCGCGC
GTTGGCCGATTCATTAATGCAGCTGGCACGACAGGTTTCCCGACTGGAAAGCGGGCAGTGAGCGCAACGC
AAAATGTGAGTTAGCTCACTCATTAGGCACCCCAGGCTTTACACTTTATGCTTCCGGCTCGTATGTTGTG
TGGAATTGTGAGCGGATAACAATTTCACACAGGAAACAGCTATGACCATGATTACGCCAAGCGCGCAATT
AACCCTCACTAAAGGGAACAAAAGCTGGAGCTGCAAGCTTAATGTAGTCTTATGCAATACTCTTGTAGTC
TTGCAACATGGTAACGATGAGTTAGCAACATGCCTTACAAGGAGAGAAAAAGCACCGTGCATGCCGATTG
GTGGAAGTAAGGTGGTACGATCGTGCCTTATTAGGAAGGCAACAGACGGGTCTGACATGGATTGGACGAA
CCACTGAATTGCCGCATTGCAGAGATATTGTATTTAAGTGCCTAGCTCGATACATAAACGGGTCTCTCTG
GTTAGACCAGATCTGAGCCTGGGAGCTCTCTGGCTAACTAGGGAACCCACTGCTTAAGCCTCAATAAAGC
TTGCCTTGAGTGCTTCAAGTAGTGTGTGCCCGTCTGTTGTGTGACTCTGGTAACTAGAGATCCCTCAGAC
CCTTTTAGTCAGTGTGGAAAATCTCTAGCAGTGGCGCCCGAACAGGGACTTGAAAGCGAAAGGGAAACCA
GAGGAGCTCTCTCGACGCAGGACTCGGCTTGCTGAAGCGCGCACGGCAAGAGGCGAGGGGCGGCGACTGG
TGAGTACGCCAAAAATTTTGACTAGCGGAGGCTAGAAGGAGAGAGATGGGTGCGAGAGCGTCAGTATTAA
GCGGGGGAGAATTAGATCGCGATGGGAAAAAATTCGGTTAAGGCCAGGGGGAAAGAAAAAATATAAATTA
AAACATATAGTATGGGCAAGCAGGGAGCTAGAACGATTCGCAGTTAATCCTGGCCTGTTAGAAACATCAG
AAGGCTGTAGACAAATACTGGGACAGCTACAACCATCCCTTCAGACAGGATCAGAAGAACTTAGATCATT
ATATAATACAGTAGCAACCCTCTATTGTGTGCATCAAAGGATAGAGATAAAAGACACCAAGGAAGCTTTA
GACAAGATAGAGGAAGAGCAAAACAAAAGTAAGACCACCGCACAGCAAGCGGCCGCTGATCTTCAGACCT
GGAGGAGGAGATATGAGGGACAATTGGAGAAGTGAATTATATAAATATAAAGTAGTAAAAATTGAACCAT
TAGGAGTAGCACCCACCAAGGCAAAGAGAAGAGTGGTGCAGAGAGAAAAAAGAGCAGTGGGAATAGGAGC
TTTGTTCCTTGGGTTCTTGGGAGCAGCAGGAAGCACTATGGGCGCAGCGTCAATGACGCTGACGGTACAG
GCCAGACAATTATTGTCTGGTATAGTGCAGCAGCAGAACAATTTGCTGAGGGCTATTGAGGCGCAACAGC
ATCTGTTGCAACTCACAGTCTGGGGCATCAAGCAGCTCCAGGCAAGAATCCTGGCTGTGGAAAGATACCT
AAAGGATCAACAGCTCCTGGGGATTTGGGGTTGCTCTGGAAAACTCATTTGCACCACTGCTGTGCCTTGG
AATGCTAGTTGGAGTAATAAATCTCTGGAACAGATTTGGAATCACACGACCTGGATGGAGTGGGACAGAG
AAATTAACAATTACACAAGCTTAATACACTCCTTAATTGAAGAATCGCAAAACCAGCAAGAAAAGAATGA
ACAAGAATTATTGGAATTAGATAAATGGGCAAGTTTGTGGAATTGGTTTAACATAACCAATTGGCTGTGG
TATATAAAATTATTCATAATGATAGTAGGAGGCTTGGTAGGTTTAAGAATAGTTTTTGCTGTACTTTCTA
TAGTGAATAGAGTTAGGCAGGGATATTCACCATTATCGTTTCAGACCCACCTCCCAACCCCGAGGGGACC
CGACAGGCCCGAAGGAATAGAAGAAGAAGGTGGAGAGAGAGACAGAGACAGATCCATTCGATTAGTGAAC
GGATCTCGACGGTATCGATCACGAGACTAGCCTCGAGCGGCCGCCCCCTTCACCGAGGGCCTATTTCCCA
TGATTCCTTCATATTTGCATATACGATACAAGGCTGTTAGAGAGATAATTGGAATTAATTTGACTGTAAA
CACAAAGATATTAGTACAAAATACGTGACGTAGAAAGTAATAATTTCTTGGGTAGTTTGCAGTTTTAAAA
TTATGTTTTAAAATGGACTATCATATGCTTACCGTAACTTGAAAGTATTTCGATTTCTTGGCTTTATATA
TCTTGTGGAAAGGACGAAACACCGGTCCGCAGGTATGCACGCGATCCTCGAGCCCATCAACAAGTTTGTA
CAAAAAAGCTGAACGAGAAACGTAAAATGATATAAATATCAATATATTAAATTAGATTTTGCATAAAAAA
CAGACTACATAATACTGTAAAACACAACATATCCAGTCACTATGGCGGCCGCATTAGGCACCCCAGGCTT
TACACTTTATGCTTCCGGCTCGTATAATGTGTGGATTTTGAGTTAGGATCCGTCGAGATTTTCAGGAGCT
AAGGAAGCTAAAATGGAGAAAAAAATCACTGGATATACCACCGTTGATATATCCCAATGGCATCGTAAAG
AACATTTTGAGGCATTTCAGTCAGTTGCTCAATGTACCTATAACCAGACCGTTCAGCTGGATATTACGGC
CTTTTTAAAGACCGTAAAGAAAAATAAGCACAAGTTTTATCCGGCCTTTATTCACATTCTTGCCCGCCTG
ATGAATGCTCATCCGGAATTCCGTATGGCAATGAAAGACGGTGAGCTGGTGATATGGGATAGTGTTCACC
CTTGTTACACCGTTTTCCATGAGCAAACTGAAACGTTTTCATCGCTCTGGAGTGAATACCACGACGATTT
CCGGCAGTTTCTACACATATATTCGCAAGATGTGGCGTGTTACGGTGAAAACCTGGCCTATTTCCCTAAA
GGGTTTATTGAGAATATGTTTTTCGTCTCAGCCAATCCCTGGGTGAGTTTCACCAGTTTTGATTTAAACG
TGGCCAATATGGACAACTTCTTCGCCCCCGTTTTCACCATGGGCAAATATTATACGCAAGGCGACAAGGT
GCTGATGCCGCTGGCGATTCAGGTTCATCATGCCGTCTGTGATGGCTTCCATGTCGGCAGAATGCTTAAT
GAATTACAACAGTACTGCGATGAGTGGCAGGGCGGGGCGTAAAGATCTGGATCCGGCTTACTAAAAGCCA
GATAACAGTATGCGTATTTGCGCGCTGATTTTTGCGGTATAAGAATATATACTGATATGTATACCCGAAG
TATGTCAAAAAGAGGTGTGCTATGAAGCAGCGTATTACAGTGACAGTTGACAGCGACAGCTATCAGTTGC
TCAAGGCATATATGATGTCAATATCTCCGGTCTGGTAAGCACAACCATGCAGAATGAAGCCCGTCGTCTG
CGTGCCGAACGCTGGAAAGCGGAAAATCAGGAAGGGATGGCTGAGGTCGCCCGGTTTATTGAAATGAACG
GCTCTTTTGCTGACGAGAACAGGGACTGGTGAAATGCAGTTTAAGGTTTACACCTATAAAAGAGAGAGCC
GTTATCGTCTGTTTGTGGATGTACAGAGTGATATTATTGACACGCCCGGGCGACGGATGGTGATCCCCCT
GGCCAGTGCACGTCTGCTGTCAGATAAAGTCTCCCGTGAACTTTACCCGGTGGTGCATATCGGGGATGAA
AGCTGGCGCATGATGACCACCGATATGGCCAGTGTGCCGGTCTCCGTTATCGGGGAAGAAGTGGCTGATC
TCAGCCACCGCGAAAATGACATCAAAAACGCCATTAACCTGATGTTCTGGGGAATATAAATGTCAGGCTC
CCTTATACACAGCCAGTCTGCAGGTCGACCATAGTGACTGGATATGTTGTGTTTTACAGTATTATGTAGT
CTGTTTTTTATGCAAAATCTAATTTAATATATTGATATTTATATCATTTTACGTTTCTCGTTCAGCTTTC
TTGTACAAAGTGGTTGATGGGCGGCCGCTCTAGAGGGCCCAAGCTTACGCGTGAATTCGTCGAC
Features (pLannotate 1.2.2; 33 found; start..end, strand, type, name):
     30..147     +  misc_feature   cPPT/CTS: central polypurine tract and central termination sequence of HIV-1
    196..706     +  promoter       hPGK promoter: human phosphoglycerate kinase 1 promoter
    728..1327    +  CDS            PuroR: puromycin N-acetyltransferase; pac from Streptomyces alboniger; confers resistance to puromycin
   1370..1453    +  CDS            nef (fragment): NEF_HV1Z2 - Experimental evidence at protein level: Swiss-Prot protein existence level 1. Extracellular Nef protein targets CD4(+) T-lymphocytes for apoptosis by interacting with CXCR4 surface receptors. From Human immunodeficiency virus type 1 group M subtype D (isolate Z2/CDC-Z34) (HIV-1).
   1455..1688    +  LTR            3' LTR (ΔU3): self-inactivating 3' long terminal repeat (LTR) from HIV-1
   1760..1881    +  polyA_signal   SV40 poly(A) signal: SV40 polyadenylation signal
   1921..2056    +  rep_origin     SV40 ori: SV40 origin of replication
   2077..2095    -  promoter       T7 promoter: promoter for bacteriophage T7 RNA polymerase
   2103..2258    +  CDS            lacZα (fragment): LacZα fragment of β-galactosidase; lacZ fragment
   2263..2691    +  rep_origin     f1 ori (sequence partly withheld): f1 bacteriophage origin of replication; arrow indicates direction of (+) strand synthesis
   2744..2848    +  promoter       AmpR promoter: bla
   2849..3709    +  CDS            AmpR: β-lactamase; bla; confers resistance to ampicillin, carbenicillin, and related antibiotics
   3880..4468    +  rep_origin     ori: high-copy-number ColE1/pMB1/pBR322/pUC origin of replication
   4657..4729    +  rep_origin     RSF ori (fragment): Plasmids containing the RSF 1030 origin of replication can be propagated in E. coli cells that contain additional plasmids with compatible origins.
   4731..4823    +  CDS            lacI (fragment): lac repressor; lacI; The lac repressor binds to the lac operator to inhibit transcription in E. coli. This inhibition can be relieved by adding lactose or isopropyl-β-D-thiogalactopyranoside (IPTG).
   4835..4855    +  protein_bind   CAP binding site: CAP binding activates transcription in the presence of cAMP. E. coli catabolite activator protein
   4870..4900    +  promoter       lac promoter: promoter for the E. coli lac operon
   4908..4924    +  protein_bind   lac operator: The lac repressor binds to the lac operator to inhibit transcription in E. coli. This inhibition can be relieved by adding lactose or isopropyl-β-D-thiogalactopyranoside (IPTG). lac repressor encoded by lacI
   4969..4987    +  promoter       T3 promoter: promoter for bacteriophage T3 RNA polymerase
   5015..5241    +  promoter       RSV promoter: Rous sarcoma virus enhancer/promoter
   5242..5422    +  LTR            5' LTR (truncated): truncated 5' long terminal repeat (LTR) from HIV-1
   5469..5594    +  misc_feature   HIV-1 Ψ: packaging signal of human immunodeficiency virus type 1
   5578..5941    +  CDS            HIV-1 gag (fragment): gag protein from human immunodeficiency virus 1; gag
   6087..6320    +  misc_feature   RRE: The Rev response element (RRE) of HIV-1 allows for Rev-dependent mRNA export from the nucleus to the cytoplasm.
   6697..6797    +  CDS            Rev (fragment): human immunodeficiency virus 1 (HIV-1) Rev protein; rev; enhances nuclear export of unspliced and incompletely spliced viral mRNAs
   6847..7087    +  promoter       U6 promoter: RNA polymerase III promoter for human U6 snRNA
   7132..7256    +  protein_bind   attR1: mutant version of attR; recombination site for the Gateway® LR reaction LR Clonase™
   7281..7311    +  promoter       lac UV5 promoter: E. coli lac promoter with an "up" mutation
   7335..7364    +  promoter       cat promoter (fragment): promoter of the E. coli cat gene encoding chloramphenicol acetyltransferase
   7365..8024    +  CDS            CmR: chloramphenicol acetyltransferase; cat; confers resistance to chloramphenicol
   8203..8361    +  CDS            ccdA (fragment): CCDA_ECO57 - Also known as H, letA. Experimental evidence at protein level: Swiss-Prot protein existence level 1. Antitoxin component of a type II toxin-antitoxin (TA) system which inhibits the post-segregational killing (PSK) of plasmid-free cells, also referred to as a plasmid addiction system. Binds to and blocks the activity of CcdB; will also remove bound CcdB protein from the CcdB-GyrA complex by forming a CcdA-CcdB complex, a process termed rejuvenation. Functions as a transcriptional corepressor for the ccdAB operon, repression also requires CcdB (By similarity). From Escherichia coli
   8366..8668    +  CDS            ccdB: CCDB_ECOLI - Also known as G, letB, letD. Experimental evidence at protein level: Swiss-Prot protein existence level 1. Toxic component of a type II toxin-antitoxin (TA) system, functioning in plasmid maintainence. Responsible for the post- segregational killing (PSK) of plasmid-free cells, also referred to as a plasmid addiction system. Half-life of over 2 hours. Cell killing by CcdB is accompanied by filamentation, defects in chromosome and plasmid segregation, defects in cell division, formation of anucleate cells, decreased DNA synthesis and plasmid loss. Interferes with the activity of DN
   8712..8836    -  protein_bind   attR2: mutant version of attR; recombination site for the Gateway® LR reaction LR Clonase™
