[The description below was written by a language model from this plasmid's Addgene catalogue record and pLannotate feature annotations shown in this document.]
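Description:
pLKO.DEST.puro is an empty lentiviral Gateway destination vector built on the pLKO.1 puro backbone, intended for moving cDNA or shRNA cassettes from entry clones into a mammalian lentiviral delivery format. It replicates in E. coli from a ColE1/pUC-type origin (although the catalogue lists it as low copy) and also carries an f1 origin. Bacterial selection uses ampicillin resistance on the backbone together with chloramphenicol resistance inside the Gateway cassette. Because that cassette also encodes the CcdB toxin, the unrecombined plasmid must be maintained in a ccdB-tolerant strain. The catalogue gives a backbone size of 8453 bp, whereas the annotated full sequence is 8886 nt.

The viral portion has a third-generation, self-inactivating layout. An RSV promoter drives a truncated HIV-1 5' LTR, followed by the Ψ packaging signal with a gag fragment, the Rev response element, the cPPT/CTS, and a ΔU3 3' LTR, with an SV40 polyadenylation signal and SV40 origin downstream. Within the provirus, the human U6 Pol III promoter retained from pLKO.1 sits immediately upstream of the attR1–CmR–ccdB–attR2 destination cassette. An LR reaction replaces this cassette with the entry clone insert, and loss of ccdB provides counter-selection for recombinants in standard strains. The table annotates no Pol II promoter beside the attR sites, so a cDNA insert would presumably have to bring its own promoter, though the record does not spell this out. A separate hPGK promoter drives puromycin N-acetyltransferase, allowing puromycin selection of transduced mammalian cells. The associated work concerns a modified Gateway system for double shRNA expression and Cre/lox-based gene expression.
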