Addgene plasmid #32682: pLKO.DEST.puro
Purpose: (Empty Backbone) Lentiviral cDNA/shRNA gateway destination vectors
Depositing lab: Ming-Sound Tsao. Depositing organization: University Health Network. Publication: Modified gateway system for double shRNA expression and Cre/lox based gene expression. Radulovich N, Leung L, Tsao MS. BMC Biotechnol. 2011 Mar 22;11:24. 10.1186/1472-6750-11-24 PubMed 21418658.
Backbone
  Vector backbone: pLKO.1 puro
  Backbone size (bp): 8453
  Modifications to backbone: Gateway destination cassette
  Vector type: Mammalian Expression, Lentiviral
  Selectable markers: Puromycin
Growth in bacteria
  Bacterial resistance: Chloramphenicol and Ampicillin, 25 & 100 μg/mL
  Growth temperature: 37°C
  Growth strain: ccdB Survival
  Copy number: Low Copy
Gene/Insert
  Cloning method: Gateway Cloning
Terms and licenses: Academic/Nonprofit Terms; Industry Terms: Not Available to Industry
How to cite: pLKO.DEST.puro was a gift from Ming-Sound Tsao (Addgene plasmid # 32682 ; http://n2t.net/addgene:32682 ; RRID:Addgene_32682)
