>Addgene plasmid #32682 | pLKO.DEST.puro | addgene partial sequence | sequence record 100345 | hPGK-F 5'-GTGTTCCGCATTCTGCAAG-3'
CCTCGTTGACCGAATCACCGACCTCTCTCCCCAGGGGGATCCACCGGAGCTTACCATGACCGAGTACAAG
CCCACGGTGCGCCTCGCCACCCGCGACGACGTCCCCAGGGCCGTACGCACCCTCGCCGCCGCGTTCGCCG
ACTACCCCGCCACGCGCCACACCGTCGATCCGGACCGCCACATCGAGCGGGTCACCGAGCTGCAAGAACT
CTTCCTCACGCGCGTCGGGCTCGACATCGGCAAGGTGTGGGTCGCGGACGACGGCGCCGCGGTGGCGGTC
TGGACCACGCCGGAGAGCGTCGAAGCGGGGGCGGTGTTCGCCGAGATCGGCCCGCGCATGGCCGAGTTGA
GCGGTTCCCGGCTGGCCGCGCAGCAACAGATGGAAGGCCTCCTGGCGCCGCACCGGCCCAAGGAGCCCGC
GTGGTTCCTGGCCACCGTCGGCGTCTCGCCCGACCACCAGGGCAAGGGTCTGGGCAGCGCCGTCGTGCTC
CCCGGAGTGGAGGCGGCCGAGCGCGCCGGGGTGCCCGCCTTCCTGGAGACCTCCGCGCCCCGCAACCTCC
CCTTCTACGAGCGGCTCGGCTTCACCGTCACCGCCGACGTCGAGGTGCCCGAAGGACCGCGCACCTGGTG
CATGACCCGCAAGCCCGGTGCCTGACGCCCGCCCCACGACCCGCAGCGCCCGACCGAAAGGAGCGCACGA
CCCCATGCATCGGTACCTTTAAGACCAATGACTTACAAGGCAGCTGTAGATCTTAGCCACTTTTTAAAAG
AAAAGGGGGGACTGGAAGGGCTAATTCACTCCCAACGAAGACAAGATCTGCTTTTTGCTTGTACTGGGTC
TCTCTGGTTAGACCAGATCTGAGCCTGGGAGCTCTCTGGCTAACTAGGGAACCCACTGCTTAAGCCTCAA
TAAAGCTTGCCTTGA
