>Addgene plasmid #32682 | pLKO.DEST.puro | addgene partial sequence | sequence record 100375 | CAT-R 5'-GCAACTGACTGAAATGCCTC-3'
ATCAACGGTGGTATATCCAGTGATTTTTTTCTCCATTTTAGCTTCCTTAGCTCCTGAAAATCTCGACGGA
TCCTAACTCAAAATCCACACATTATACGAGCCGGAAGCATAAAGTGTAAAGCCTGGGGTGCCTAATGCGG
CCGCCATAGTGACTGGATATGTTGTGTTTTACAGTATTATGTAGTCTGTTTTTTATGCAAAATCTAATTT
AATATATTGATATTTATATCATTTTACGTTTCTCGTTCAGCTTTTTTGTACAAACTTGTTGATGGGCTCG
AGGATCGCGTGCATACCTGCGGACCGGTGTTTCGTCCTTTCCACAAGATATATAAAGCCAAGAAATCGAA
ATACTTTCAAGTTACGGTAAGCATATGATAGTCCATTTTAAAACATAATTTTAAAACTGCAAACTACCCA
AGAAATTATTACTTTCTACGTCACGTATTTTGTACTAATATCTTTGTGTTTACAGTCAAATTAATTCCAA
TTATCTCTCTAACAGCCTTGTATCGTATATGCAAATATGAAGGAATCATGGGAAATAGGCCCTCGGTGAA
GGGGGCGGCCGCTCGAGGCTAGTCTCGTGATCGATACCGTCGAGATCCGTTCACTAATCGAATGGATCTG
TCTCTGTCTCTCTCTCCACCTTCTTCTTCTATTCCTTCGGGCCTGTCGGGTCCCCTCGGGGTTGGGAGGT
GGGTCTGAAACGATAATGGTGAATATCCCTGCCTAACTCTATTCACTATAGAAAGTACAGCAAAAACTAT
TCTTAAACCTACCAAGCCTCCTACTATCATTATGAATAATTTTATATACCACAGCCAATTGGTTATGTTA
AACCAATTCCACAAACTTGCCCATTTATCTAATTCCAATAATTCTTGTTCATTCTTTTCTTGCTGGTTTT
GCGATTCTTCAATTAAGGAGTGTATTAAGCTTG
